>Addgene plasmid #178428 | pcS-pep1-C1C2 | addgene full sequence | sequence record 356153 | Addgene NGS Result
GCATTATGCCCAGTACATGACCTTATGGGACTTTCCTACTTGGCAGTACATCTACGTATTAGTCATCGCT
ATTACCATGGTGATGCGGTTTTGGCAGTACATCAATGGGCGTGGATAGCGGTTTGACTCACGGGGATTTC
CAAGTCTCCACCCCATTGACGTCAATGGGAGTTTGTTTTGGCACCAAAATCAACGGGACTTTCCAAAATG
TCGTAACAACTCCGCCCCATTGACGCAAATGGGCGGTAGGCGTGTACGGTGGGAGGTCTATATAAGCAGA
GCTCTCTGGCTAACTAGAGAACCCACTGCTTACTGGCTTATCGAAATTAATACGACTCACTATAGGGAGA
CCCAAGCTGGCTAGCGTGTACAAAAAAGCAGGCACCATGCCGCGCCCCCGCCTGCTGGCCGCGCTGTGCG
GCGCGCTGCTCTGCGCCCCCAGCCTCCTCGTCGCCTATCCATATGATGTTCCAGATTATGCTAGCCATAG
CCTGCTGCATCATGGTGGAGGCGGTTCAGGCGGAGGTGGCTCTGGCGGTGGCGGATCGGAATGTGTCGAG
CCACTGGGCATGGAGAATGGGAACATTGCCAACTCACAGATCGCCGCCTCATCTGTGCGTGTGACCTTCT
TGGGTTTGCAGCATTGGGTCCCGGAGCTGGCCCGCCTGAACCGCGCAGGCATGGTCAATGCCTGGACACC
CAGCAGCAATGACGATAACCCCTGGATCCAGGTGAACCTGCTGCGGAGGATGTGGGTAACAGGTGTGGTG
ACGCAGGGTGCCAGCCGCTTGGCCAGTCATGAGTACCTGAAGGCCTTCAAGGTGGCCTACAGCCTTAATG
GACACGAATTCGATTTCATCCATGATGTTAATAAAAAACACAAGGAGTTTGTGGGTAACTGGAACAAAAA
CGCGGTGCATGTCAACCTGTTTGAGACCCCTGTGGAGGCTCAGTACGTGAGATTGTACCCCACGAGCTGC
CACACGGCCTGCACTCTGCGCTTTGAGCTACTGGGCTGTGAGCTGAACGGATGCGCCAATCCCCTGGGCC
TGAAGAATAACAGCATCCCTGACAAGCAGATCACGGCCTCCAGCAGCTACAAGACCTGGGGCTTGCATCT
CTTCAGCTGGAACCCCTCCTATGCACGGCTGGACAAGCAGGGCAACTTCAACGCCTGGGTTGCGGGGAGC
TACGGTAACGATCAGTGGCTGCAGGTGGACCTGGGCTCCTCGAAGGAGGTGACAGGCATCATCACCCAGG
GGGCCCGTAACTTTGGCTCTGTCCAGTTTGTGGCATCCTACAAGGTTGCCTACAGTAATGACAGTGCGAA
CTGGACTGAGTACCAGGACCCCAGGACTGGCAGCAGTAAGATCTTCCCTGGCAACTGGGACAACCACTCC
CACAAGAAGAACTTGTTTGAGACGCCCATCCTGGCTCGCTATGTGCGCATCCTGCCTGTAGCCTGGCACA
ACCGCATCGCCCTGCGCCTGGAGCTGCTGGGCTGTACCGGTCATCATCACCATCACCATTGAGTTTAAAC
CCGCTGATCAGCCTCGACTGTGCCTTCTAGTTGCCAGCCATCTGTTGTTTGCCCCTCCCCCGTGCCTTCC
TTGACCCTGGAAGGTGCCACTCCCACTGTCCTTTCCTAATAAAATGAGGAAATTGCATCGCATTGTCTGA
GTAGGTGTCATTCTATTCTGGGGGGTGGGGTGGGGCAGGACAGCAAGGGGGAGGATTGGGAAGACAATAG
CAGGCATGCTGGGGATGCGGTGGGCTCTATGGGGGGATAACGCAGGAAAGAACATGTGAGCAAAAGGCCA
GCAAAAGGCCAGGAACCGTAAAAAGGCCGCGTTGCTGGCGTTTTTCCATAGGCTCCGCCCCCCTGACGAG
CATCACAAAAATCGACGCTCAAGTCAGAGGTGGCGAAACCCGACAGGACTATAAAGATACCAGGCGTTTC
CCCCTGGAAGCTCCCTCGTGCGCTCTCCTGTTCCGACCCTGCCGCTTACCGGATACCTGTCCGCCTTTCT
CCCTTCGGGAAGCGTGGCGCTTTCTCATAGCTCACGCTGTAGGTATCTCAGTTCGGTGTAGGTCGTTCGC
TCCAAGCTGGGCTGTGTGCACGAACCCCCCGTTCAGCCCGACCGCTGCGCCTTATCCGGTAACTATCGTC
TTGAGTCCAACCCGGTAAGACACGACTTATCGCCACTGGCAGCAGCCACTGGTAACAGGATTAGCAGAGC
GAGGTATGTAGGCGGTGCTACAGAGTTCTTGAAGTGGTGGCCTAACTACGGCTACACTAGAAGAACAGTA
TTTGGTATCTGCGCTCTGCTGAAGCCAGTTACCTTCGGAAAAAGAGTTGGTAGCTCTTGATCCGGCAAAC
AAACCACCGCTGGTAGCGGTGGTTTTTTTGTTTGCAAGCAGCAGATTACGCGCAGAAAAAAAGGATCTCA
AGAAGATCCTTTGATCTTTTCTACGGGGTCTGACGCTCAGTGGAACGAAAACTCACGTTAAGGGATTTTG
GTCATGAGATTATCAAAAAGGATCTTCACCTAGATCCTTTTAAATTAAAAATGAAGTTTTAAATCAATCT
AAAGTATATATGAGTAAACTTGGTCTGACAGTTACCAATGCTTAATCAGTGAGGCACCTATCTCAGCGAT
CTGTCTATTTCGTTCATCCATAGTTGCCTGACTCCCCGTCGTGTAGATAACTACGATACGGGAGGGCTTA
CCATCTGGCCCCAGTGCTGCAATGATACCGCGAGACCCACGCTCACCGGCTCCAGATTTATCAGCAATAA
ACCAGCCAGCCGGAAGGGCCGAGCGCAGAAGTGGTCCTGCAACTTTATCCGCCTCCATCCAGTCTATTAA
TTGTTGCCGGGAAGCTAGAGTAAGTAGTTCGCCAGTTAATAGTTTGCGCAACGTTGTTGCCATTGCTACA
GGCATCGTGGTGTCACGCTCGTCGTTTGGTATGGCTTCATTCAGCTCCGGTTCCCAACGATCAAGGCGAG
TTACATGATCCCCCATGTTGTGCAAAAAAGCGGTTAGCTCCTTCGGTCCTCCGATCGTTGTCAGAAGTAA
GTTGGCCGCAGTGTTATCACTCATGGTTATGGCAGCACTGCATAATTCTCTTACTGTCATGCCATCCGTA
AGATGCTTTTCTGTGACTGGTGAGTACTCAACCAAGTCATTCTGAGAATAGTGTATGCGGCGACCGAGTT
GCTCTTGCCCGGCGTCAATACGGGATAATACCGCGCCACATAGCAGAACTTTAAAAGTGCTCATCATTGG
AAAACGTTCTTCGGGGCGAAAACTCTCAAGGATCTTACCGCTGTTGAGATCCAGTTCGATGTAACCCACT
CGTGCACCCAACTGATCTTCAGCATCTTTTACTTTCACCAGCGTTTCTGGGTGAGCAAAAACAGGAAGGC
AAAATGCCGCAAAAAAGGGAATAAGGGCGACACGGAAATGTTGAATACTCATACTCTTCCTTTTTCAATA
TTATTGAAGCATTTATCAGGGTTATTGTCTCATGAGCGGATACATATTTGAATGTATTTAGAAAAATAAA
CAAATAGGGGTTCCGCGCACATTTCCCCGAAAAGTGCCACCTGACGTCGACGGATCGGGAGATCTCCCGA
TCCCCTATGGTGCACTCTCAGTACAATCTGCTCTGATGCCGCATAGTTAAGCCAGTATCTGCTCCCTGCT
TGTGTGTTGGAGGTCGCTGAGTAGTGCGCGAGCAAAATTTAAGCTACAACAAGGCAAGGCTTGACCGACA
ATTGCATGAAGAATCTGCTTAGGGTTAGGCGTTTTGCGCTGCTTCGCGATGTACGGGCCAGATATACGCG
TTGACATTGATTATTGACTAGTTATTAATAGTAATCAATTACGGGGTCATTAGTTCATAGCCCATATATG
GAGTTCCGCGTTACATAACTTACGGTAAATGGCCCGCCTGGCTGACCGCCCAACGACCCCCGCCCATTGA
CGTCAATAATGACGTATGTTCCCATAGTAACGCCAATAGGGACTTTCCATTGACGTCAATGGGTGGAGTA
TTTACGGTAAACTGCCCACTTGGCAGTACATCAAGTGTATCATATGCCAAGTACGCCCCCTATTGACGTC
AATGACGGTAAATGGCCCGCCTG
Features (pLannotate 1.2.2; 11 found; start..end, strand, type, name):
     80..283     +  promoter       CMV promoter: human cytomegalovirus (CMV) immediate early promoter
    279..312     +  LTR            5' LTR (truncated) (fragment): truncated 5' long terminal repeat (LTR) from HIV-1
    328..346     +  promoter       T7 promoter: promoter for bacteriophage T7 RNA polymerase
    367..383     +  protein_bind   attB1 (fragment): mutant version of attB; recombination site for the Gateway® BP reaction BP Clonase™
    387..1505    +  CDS            MFGE8: MFGM_HUMAN - Experimental evidence at protein level: Swiss-Prot protein existence level 1. [Medin]: Main constituent of aortic medial amyloid. From Homo sapiens (Human).
   1558..1782    +  polyA_signal   bGH poly(A) signal: bovine growth hormone polyadenylation signal
   1863..2451    -  rep_origin     ori: high-copy-number ColE1/pMB1/pBR322/pUC origin of replication
   2622..3482    -  CDS            AmpR: β-lactamase; bla; confers resistance to ampicillin, carbenicillin, and related antibiotics
   3483..3587    -  promoter       AmpR promoter: bla
   3646..3698    -  misc_feature   bom (fragment): basis of mobility region from pBR322
   3853..79      +  enhancer       CMV enhancer (across the origin): human cytomegalovirus immediate early enhancer
