[The description below was written by a language model from this plasmid's Addgene catalogue record and pLannotate feature annotations shown in this document.]
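Description:
pcS-pep1-C1C2 is a compact mammalian expression plasmid of about 4.2 kb, built on a downsized pcDNA-type backbone and designed to decorate extracellular vesicles (EVs) with a peptide. It is maintained in E. coli at high copy through a ColE1/pUC-type origin and selected with ampicillin via the β-lactamase gene and its native promoter. No mammalian selection marker is annotated, consistent with the trimmed backbone and with transient transfection use.

The expression cassette is driven by the human CMV immediate-early enhancer and promoter, followed by a T7 promoter and a fragment of a Gateway attB1 site, and is terminated by the bovine growth hormone polyadenylation signal. A very short stretch annotated as a truncated HIV-1 LTR sits right at the end of the CMV promoter and is most likely an incidental sequence match rather than a functional viral element. The single annotated open reading frame matches human MFGE8 (lactadherin), the protein whose C1C2 domains bind phosphatidylserine on vesicle membranes. According to the catalogue entry, pep1, described as a cell-penetrating peptide, is fused to this C1C2 EV-binding domain. The peptide is not resolved as a separate feature in the table, and the record does not state its exact position or any signal sequence or epitope tags.

When expressed in producer cells, the fusion is intended to associate with the outer surface of secreted EVs through the C1C2 domain, displaying pep1 on the vesicles. The associated publication concerns engineering EVs to target pancreatic tissue in vivo, so this plasmid evidently belongs to that surface-display work.
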