Addgene plasmid #178428: pcS-pep1-C1C2
Purpose: pep1 as cell penetrating peptide fused to EV membrane binging domain (C1C2)
Depositing lab: Masako Harada. Depositing organization: Michigan State University. Publication: Engineering Extracellular Vesicles to Target Pancreatic Tissue In Vivo. Komuro H, Kawai-Harada Y, Aminova S, Pascual N, Malik A, Contag CH, Harada M. Nanotheranostics. 2021 Apr 15;5(4):378-390. doi: 10.7150/ntno.54879. eCollection 2021. PubMed 33912378.
Backbone
  Vector backbone: downsized pcDNA backbone
  Vector type: Mammalian Expression
Growth in bacteria
  Bacterial resistance: Ampicillin, 100 μg/mL
  Growth temperature: 37°C
  Growth strain: DH5alpha
  Copy number: High Copy
Gene/Insert
  Gene/Insert name: pep1
  Cloning method: Unknown
  Sequencing primers: 5′ AATGTGTCGAGCCACTGGGC; 3′ AGCATAATCTGGAACATCATATGGATAGGC
Terms and licenses: Academic/Nonprofit Terms; Industry Terms: Not Available to Industry
How to cite: pcS-pep1-C1C2 was a gift from Masako Harada (Addgene plasmid # 178428 ; http://n2t.net/addgene:178428 ; RRID:Addgene_178428)
